Addgene plasmid #247477: KLF17-CRa2-Lsg-MS2
Purpose: gRNA2 for KLF17 activation cloned into LsgRNA-MS2 backbone
Depositing lab: Ting Zhou. Depositing organization: Memorial Sloan-Kettering Cancer Center. Publication: Leveraging CRISPR activation for rapid assessment of gene editing products in human pluripotent stem cells. Wu Y, Zhong A, Evangelisti A, Sidharta M, Danwei H, Studer L, Zhou T. Stem Cell Reports. 2025 Apr 25:102499. doi: 10.1016/j.stemcr.2025.102499. PubMed 40345204.
Backbone
  Vector backbone: LsgRNA-MS2
  Backbone manufacturer: Ting Zhou, Addgene plasmid #235597
  Vector type: Mammalian Expression, CRISPR
Growth in bacteria
  Bacterial resistance: Ampicillin, 100 μg/mL
  Growth temperature: 37°C
  Growth strain: DH5alpha
  Copy number: High Copy
Gene/Insert
  Gene/Insert name: sgRNA2 targeting KLF17 promoter
  gRNA/shRNA sequence: GAAGTGGCTGGCTGTCCGTG
  Species: H. sapiens (human), Synthetic
  Entrez Gene: KLF17 (a.k.a. ZLF393, ZNF393, Zfp393)
Terms and licenses: Academic/Nonprofit Terms; Industry Terms: Not Available to Industry
How to cite: KLF17-CRa2-Lsg-MS2 was a gift from Ting Zhou (Addgene plasmid # 247477 ; http://n2t.net/addgene:247477 ; RRID:Addgene_247477)
