[The description below was written by a language model from this plasmid's Addgene catalogue record and pLannotate feature annotations shown in this document.]
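Description:
KLF17-CRa2-Lsg-MS2 is a small (about 3.3 kb) mammalian guide-RNA expression plasmid for CRISPR activation, made by cloning a guide against the promoter of human KLF17 into the LsgRNA-MS2 backbone. It is the second of the KLF17 activation guides in its series, as the "CRa2"/"sgRNA2" naming indicates. The plasmid is maintained in E. coli through a high-copy ColE1/pUC-type origin and selected with ampicillin via the β-lactamase gene and its native promoter. The remaining bacterial elements (f1 origin, lac promoter/operator and CAP site, lacZα and lacI fragments, flanking T7 and T3 promoters) look like remnants of a phagemid-type cloning vector and play no evident role in the guide's function. No mammalian selection marker, reporter or viral packaging element is annotated, which suggests delivery by transient transfection rather than by virus.

The payload is a single RNA polymerase III cassette. A human U6 promoter drives the KLF17-targeting spacer, which sits in the unannotated gap just upstream of a Streptococcus pyogenes Cas9 guide scaffold. The scaffold is annotated as fragments because it is interrupted by two MS2 stem loops. These hairpins bind the bacteriophage MS2 coat protein, so that when the guide is loaded into a catalytically dead Cas9, MS2-fused transcriptional activators are recruited to the target promoter, as in SAM-type systems. Neither dCas9 nor the MS2-activator fusion is encoded here, so both must be supplied separately. According to the associated publication, the guide belongs to a strategy that uses CRISPR activation to switch on genes in human pluripotent stem cells so that gene editing products can be assessed rapidly.
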