Features (pLannotate 1.2.2; 16 found; start..end, strand, type, name):
     18..36      -  promoter       T3 promoter: promoter for bacteriophage T3 RNA polymerase
     81..97      -  protein_bind   lac operator: The lac repressor binds to the lac operator to inhibit transcription in E. coli. This inhibition can be relieved by adding lactose or isopropyl-β-D-thiogalactopyranoside (IPTG). lac repressor encoded by lacI
    105..135     -  promoter       lac promoter: promoter for the E. coli lac operon
    150..171     -  protein_bind   CAP binding site: CAP binding activates transcription in the presence of cAMP. E. coli catabolite activator protein
    184..276     -  CDS            lacI (fragment): lac repressor; lacI; The lac repressor binds to the lac operator to inhibit transcription in E. coli. This inhibition can be relieved by adding lactose or isopropyl-β-D-thiogalactopyranoside (IPTG).
    459..1047    -  rep_origin     ori: high-copy-number ColE1/pMB1/pBR322/pUC origin of replication
   1218..2078    -  CDS            AmpR: β-lactamase; bla; confers resistance to ampicillin, carbenicillin, and related antibiotics
   2079..2183    -  promoter       AmpR promoter: bla
   2236..2664    -  rep_origin     f1 ori (sequence partly withheld): f1 bacteriophage origin of replication; arrow indicates direction of (+) strand synthesis
   2669..2824    -  CDS            lacZα (fragment): LacZα fragment of β-galactosidase; lacZ fragment
   2832..2850    +  promoter       T7 promoter: promoter for bacteriophage T7 RNA polymerase
   2865..3105    +  promoter       U6 promoter: RNA polymerase III promoter for human U6 snRNA
   3151..3169    +  misc_RNA       MS2 stem loop: stem loop that binds the bacteriophage MS2 coat protein
   3180..3216    +  misc_RNA       gRNA scaffold (fragment): guide RNA scaffold for the Streptococcus pyogenes CRISPR/Cas9 system
   3221..3239    +  misc_RNA       MS2 stem loop: stem loop that binds the bacteriophage MS2 coat protein
   3250..3269    +  misc_RNA       gRNA scaffold (fragment): guide RNA scaffold for the Streptococcus pyogenes CRISPR/Cas9 system
>Addgene plasmid #247477 | KLF17-CRa2-Lsg-MS2 | addgene full sequence | sequence record 490453 | Addgene NGS Result
AGCTCCAGCTTTTGTTCCCTTTAGTGAGGGTTAATTGCGCGCTTGGCGTAATCATGGTCATAGCTGTTTC
CTGTGTGAAATTGTTATCCGCTCACAATTCCACACAACATACGAGCCGGAAGCATAAAGTGTAAAGCCTG
GGGTGCCTAATGAGTGAGCTAACTCACATTAATTGCGTTGCGCTCACTGCCCGCTTTCCAGTCGGGAAAC
CTGTCGTGCCAGCTGCATTAATGAATCGGCCAACGCGCGGGGAGAGGCGGTTTGCGTATTGGGCGCTCTT
CCGCTTCCTCGCTCACTGACTCGCTGCGCTCGGTCGTTCGGCTGCGGCGAGCGGTATCAGCTCACTCAAA
GGCGGTAATACGGTTATCCACAGAATCAGGGGATAACGCAGGAAAGAACATGTGAGCAAAAGGCCAGCAA
AAGGCCAGGAACCGTAAAAAGGCCGCGTTGCTGGCGTTTTTCCATAGGCTCCGCCCCCCTGACGAGCATC
ACAAAAATCGACGCTCAAGTCAGAGGTGGCGAAACCCGACAGGACTATAAAGATACCAGGCGTTTCCCCC
TGGAAGCTCCCTCGTGCGCTCTCCTGTTCCGACCCTGCCGCTTACCGGATACCTGTCCGCCTTTCTCCCT
TCGGGAAGCGTGGCGCTTTCTCATAGCTCACGCTGTAGGTATCTCAGTTCGGTGTAGGTCGTTCGCTCCA
AGCTGGGCTGTGTGCACGAACCCCCCGTTCAGCCCGACCGCTGCGCCTTATCCGGTAACTATCGTCTTGA
GTCCAACCCGGTAAGACACGACTTATCGCCACTGGCAGCAGCCACTGGTAACAGGATTAGCAGAGCGAGG
TATGTAGGCGGTGCTACAGAGTTCTTGAAGTGGTGGCCTAACTACGGCTACACTAGAAGAACAGTATTTG
GTATCTGCGCTCTGCTGAAGCCAGTTACCTTCGGAAAAAGAGTTGGTAGCTCTTGATCCGGCAAACAAAC
CACCGCTGGTAGCGGTGGTTTTTTTGTTTGCAAGCAGCAGATTACGCGCAGAAAAAAAGGATCTCAAGAA
GATCCTTTGATCTTTTCTACGGGGTCTGACGCTCAGTGGAACGAAAACTCACGTTAAGGGATTTTGGTCA
TGAGATTATCAAAAAGGATCTTCACCTAGATCCTTTTAAATTAAAAATGAAGTTTTAAATCAATCTAAAG
TATATATGAGTAAACTTGGTCTGACAGTTACCAATGCTTAATCAGTGAGGCACCTATCTCAGCGATCTGT
CTATTTCGTTCATCCATAGTTGCCTGACTCCCCGTCGTGTAGATAACTACGATACGGGAGGGCTTACCAT
CTGGCCCCAGTGCTGCAATGATACCGCGAGACCCACGCTCACCGGCTCCAGATTTATCAGCAATAAACCA
GCCAGCCGGAAGGGCCGAGCGCAGAAGTGGTCCTGCAACTTTATCCGCCTCCATCCAGTCTATTAATTGT
TGCCGGGAAGCTAGAGTAAGTAGTTCGCCAGTTAATAGTTTGCGCAACGTTGTTGCCATTGCTACAGGCA
TCGTGGTGTCACGCTCGTCGTTTGGTATGGCTTCATTCAGCTCCGGTTCCCAACGATCAAGGCGAGTTAC
ATGATCCCCCATGTTGTGCAAAAAAGCGGTTAGCTCCTTCGGTCCTCCGATCGTTGTCAGAAGTAAGTTG
GCCGCAGTGTTATCACTCATGGTTATGGCAGCACTGCATAATTCTCTTACTGTCATGCCATCCGTAAGAT
GCTTTTCTGTGACTGGTGAGTACTCAACCAAGTCATTCTGAGAATAGTGTATGCGGCGACCGAGTTGCTC
TTGCCCGGCGTCAATACGGGATAATACCGCGCCACATAGCAGAACTTTAAAAGTGCTCATCATTGGAAAA
CGTTCTTCGGGGCGAAAACTCTCAAGGATCTTACCGCTGTTGAGATCCAGTTCGATGTAACCCACTCGTG
CACCCAACTGATCTTCAGCATCTTTTACTTTCACCAGCGTTTCTGGGTGAGCAAAAACAGGAAGGCAAAA
TGCCGCAAAAAAGGGAATAAGGGCGACACGGAAATGTTGAATACTCATACTCTTCCTTTTTCAATATTAT
TGAAGCATTTATCAGGGTTATTGTCTCATGAGCGGATACATATTTGAATGTATTTAGAAAAATAAACAAA
TAGGGGTTCCGCGCACATTTCCCCGAAAAGTGCCACCTAAATTGTAAGCGTTAATATTTTGTTAAAATTC
GCGTTAAATTTTTGTTAAATCAGCTCATTTTTTAACCAATAGGCCGAAATCGGCAAAATCCCTTATAAAT
CAAAAGAATAGACCGAGATAGGGT
[37 nt withheld, positions 2335-2371]
AAAGAACGTGGACTCCAACGTCAAAGG
[49 nt withheld, positions 2399-2447]
T
[91 nt withheld, positions 2449-2539]
G
[124 nt withheld, positions 2541-2664]
CCCATTCGCCATTCAGGCTGCGCAACTGTTGGGAAGGGCGATCGGTGCGGGCCTCTTCGCTATTACGCCA
GCTGGCGAAAGGGGGATGTGCTGCAAGGCGATTAAGTTGGGTAACGCCAGGGTTTTCCCAGTCACGACGT
TGTAAAACGACGGCCAGTGAGCGCGCGTAATACGACTCACTATAGGGCGAATTGGGTACCGAGGGCCTAT
TTCCCATGATTCCTTCATATTTGCATATACGATACAAGGCTGTTAGAGAGATAATTAGAATTAATTTGAC
TGTAAACACAAAGATATTAGTACAAAATACGTGACGTAGAAAGTAATAATTTCTTGGGTAGTTTGCAGTT
TTAAAATTATGTTTTAAAATGGACTATCATATGCTTACCGTAACTTGAAAGTATTTCGATTTCTTGGCTT
TATATATCTTGTGGAAAGGACGAAACACCGAAGTGGCTGGCTGTCCGTGGTTTTAGAGCTAGGCCAACAT
GAGGATCACCCATGTCTGCAGGGCCTAGCAAGTTAAAATAAGGCTAGTCCGTTATCAACTTGGCCAACAT
GAGGATCACCCATGTCTGCAGGGCCAAGTGGCACCGAGTCGGTGCTTTTTTGGATCCAAGCTTGGCGTAA
CTAGATCTTGAGACAAATGGCAGTATTCATCCACAAG
